Addgene plasmid #61512: Tom20-mChF-AIP
Purpose: Expression of human FK506 binding protein 1A (FKBP1A) tagged with mCherry, Tom20, and AIP
Depositing lab: Takanari Inoue. Depositing organization: Johns Hopkins University and School of Medicine. Publication: Compartmentalized AMPK signaling illuminated by genetically encoded molecular sensors and actuators. Miyamoto T, Rho E, Sample V, Akano H, Magari M, Ueno T, Gorshkov K, Chen M, Tokumitsu H, Zhang J, Inoue T. Cell Rep. 2015 Apr 28;11(4):657-70. doi: 10.1016/j.celrep.2015.03.057. Epub 2015 Apr 16. PubMed 25892241.
Backbone
  Vector backbone: C1
  Vector type: Mammalian Expression
  Selectable markers: Neomycin (select with G418)
Growth in bacteria
  Bacterial resistance: Kanamycin, 50 μg/mL
  Growth temperature: 37°C
  Growth strain: DH5alpha
  Copy number: Unknown
Gene/Insert
  Gene/Insert name: FK506 binding protein 1A
  Species: H. sapiens (human)
  Entrez Gene: FKBP1A (a.k.a. FKBP-12, FKBP-1A, FKBP1, FKBP12, PKC12, PKCI2, PPIASE)
  Promoter: CMV
  Tag / fusion protein: mCherry (N terminal on insert); Tom20 (N terminal on insert); AIP (C terminal on insert)
  Cloning method: Unknown
  Sequencing primers: 5′ CMV Forward; 3′ SV40 poly A Reverse
Terms and licenses: Academic/Nonprofit Terms; Industry Terms: Not Available to Industry
How to cite: Tom20-mChF-AIP was a gift from Takanari Inoue (Addgene plasmid # 61512 ; http://n2t.net/addgene:61512 ; RRID:Addgene_61512)
