[The description below was written by a language model from this plasmid's Addgene catalogue record and pLannotate feature annotations shown in this document.]
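Description:
Tom20-mChF-AIP is a mammalian expression plasmid built on a C1-type backbone (5,288 nt in the sequenced record). It is propagated in E. coli through a high-copy ColE1/pUC-type origin and also carries an f1 phage origin. A single Tn5 aminoglycoside phosphotransferase (NeoR/KanR) cassette serves both hosts. The bacterial bla promoter drives it for kanamycin selection, and the adjacent SV40 enhancer/early promoter, together with an HSV TK polyadenylation signal, drives it for G418 selection of transfected mammalian cells.

The payload is one fusion open reading frame expressed from the human CMV immediate-early enhancer and promoter and terminated by the SV40 poly(A) signal. Reading from the N terminus, it starts with a short fragment of human TOMM20, a receptor component of the mitochondrial outer membrane translocase. In this design the fragment presumably anchors the fusion on the cytosolic face of mitochondria. mCherry follows as a red fluorescent reporter, and then human FKBP1A (FKBP12). The automated annotation labels the FKBP segment as the F36V "DmrB" variant, while the catalogue lists it simply as FKBP1A, so the exact allele should be checked against the sequence. The catalogue also lists a C-terminal AIP tag. This tag is not annotated in the feature table and is not expanded in the record, although it would fall in the short unannotated stretch after FKBP.

The associated publication concerns genetically encoded sensors and actuators for compartmentalised AMPK signalling. This suggests the construct is used to place the AIP moiety at mitochondria, with mCherry confirming its localisation. The record does not describe specific experimental applications.
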