Features (pLannotate 1.2.2; 17 found; start..end, strand, type, name):
      1..304     +  enhancer       CMV enhancer: human cytomegalovirus immediate early enhancer
    305..508     +  promoter       CMV promoter: human cytomegalovirus (CMV) immediate early promoter
    558..659     +  CDS            TOMM20 (fragment): TOM20_HUMAN - Also known as KIAA0016. Experimental evidence at protein level: Swiss-Prot protein existence level 1. Central component of the receptor complex responsible for the recognition and translocation of cytosolically synthesized mitochondrial preproteins. Together with TOM22 functions as the transit peptide receptor at the surface of the mitochondrion outer membrane and facilitates the movement of preproteins into the TOM40 translocation pore (By similarity). Required for the translocation across the mitochondrial outer membrane of cytochrome P450 monooxygenases. From Homo sapiens (Hum
    678..1385    +  CDS            mCherry: mCherry is a basic (constitutively fluorescent) red fluorescent protein published in 2004, derived from Discosoma sp.. It is reported to be a very rapidly-maturing monomer with low acid sensitivity.
   1398..1718    +  CDS            DmrB: F36V mutant of FK506-binding protein FKBP12 binds synthetic ligands that do not bind wild-type FKBP
   1780..1801    +  misc_feature   MCS (fragment): multiple cloning site
   1909..1993    +  CDS            large T antigen (fragment): large T antigen from SV40 (simian virus 40)
   2016..2137    +  polyA_signal   SV40 poly(A) signal: SV40 polyadenylation signal
   2171..2599    -  rep_origin     f1 ori (sequence partly withheld): f1 bacteriophage origin of replication; arrow indicates direction of (+) strand synthesis
   2626..2730    +  promoter       AmpR promoter: bla
   2732..3089    +  promoter       SV40 promoter: SV40 enhancer and early promoter
   3124..3918    +  CDS            NeoR/KanR: aminoglycoside phosphotransferase from Tn5; aph(3')-II (or nptII); confers resistance to neomycin, kanamycin, and G418 (Geneticin®)
   3939..4091    +  CDS            ble (fragment): BLE_KLEPN - Experimental evidence at protein level: Swiss-Prot protein existence level 1. Binding protein with a strong affinity to the bleomycin family of antibiotics. Binds to CL990; an antimitotic-antibiotic compound. From Klebsiella pneumoniae.
   4150..4197    +  polyA_signal   HSV TK poly(A) signal: herpes simplex virus thymidine kinase polyadenylation signal (Cole and Stacy, 1985)
   4288..4304    -  polyA_signal   bGH poly(A) signal (fragment): bovine growth hormone polyadenylation signal
   4526..5114    +  rep_origin     ori: high-copy-number ColE1/pMB1/pBR322/pUC origin of replication
   5229..5288    +  enhancer       CMV enhancer (fragment): human cytomegalovirus immediate early enhancer
>Addgene plasmid #61512 | Tom20-mChF-AIP | addgene full sequence | sequence record 313422 | Addgene NGS Result
CGTTACATAACTTACGGTAAATGGCCCGCCTGGCTGACCGCCCAACGACCCCCGCCCATTGACGTCAATA
ATGACGTATGTTCCCATAGTAACGCCAATAGGGACTTTCCATTGACGTCAATGGGTGGAGTATTTACGGT
AAACTGCCCACTTGGCAGTACATCAAGTGTATCATATGCCAAGTACGCCCCCTATTGACGTCAATGACGG
TAAATGGCCCGCCTGGCATTATGCCCAGTACATGACCTTATGGGACTTTCCTACTTGGCAGTACATCTAC
GTATTAGTCATCGCTATTACCATGGTGATGCGGTTTTGGCAGTACATCAATGGGCGTGGATAGCGGTTTG
ACTCACGGGGATTTCCAAGTCTCCACCCCATTGACGTCAATGGGAGTTTGTTTTGGCACCAAAATCAACG
GGACTTTCCAAAATGTCGTAACAACTCCGCCCCATTGACGCAAATGGGCGGTAGGCGTGTACGGTGGGAG
GTCTATATAAGCAGAGCTGGTTTAGTGAACCGTCAGATCCGCTAGCGCTACCGGTGAATTCGCCACCATG
GTGGGTCGGAACAGCGCCATCGCCGCGGGCGTGTGCGGTGCCCTCTTCATAGGGTACTGCATCTACTTTG
ACCGCAAAAGACGAAGTGACCCCAACTTCGGATCCGGAGCAAGTGGAATGGTGAGCAAGGGCGAGGAGGA
TAACATGGCCATCATCAAGGAGTTCATGCGCTTCAAGGTGCACATGGAGGGCTCCGTGAACGGCCACGAG
TTCGAGATCGAGGGCGAGGGCGAGGGCCGCCCCTACGAGGGCACCCAGACCGCCAAGCTGAAGGTGACCA
AGGGTGGCCCCCTGCCCTTCGCCTGGGACATCCTGTCCCCTCAGTTCATGTACGGCTCCAAGGCCTACGT
GAAGCACCCCGCCGACATCCCCGACTACTTGAAGCTGTCCTTCCCCGAGGGCTTCAAGTGGGAGCGCGTG
ATGAACTTCGAGGACGGCGGCGTGGTGACCGTGACCCAGGACTCCTCCCTGCAGGACGGCGAGTTCATCT
ACAAGGTGAAGCTGCGCGGCACCAACTTCCCCTCCGACGGCCCCGTAATGCAGAAGAAGACCATGGGCTG
GGAGGCCTCCTCCGAGCGGATGTACCCCGAGGACGGCGCCCTGAAGGGCGAGATCAAGCAGAGGCTGAAG
CTGAAGGACGGCGGCCACTACGACGCTGAGGTCAAGACCACCTACAAGGCCAAGAAGCCCGTGCAGCTGC
CCGGCGCCTACAACGTCAACATCAAGTTGGACATCACCTCCCACAACGAGGACTACACCATCGTGGAACA
GTACGAACGCGCCGAGGGCCGCCACTCCACCGGCGGCATGGACGAACTGTACAAGAGTGCTGGTGGTGGA
GTGCAGGTGGAAACCATCTCCCCAGGAGACGGGCGCACCTTCCCCAAGCGCGGCCAGACCTGCGTGGTGC
ACTACACCGGGATGCTTGAAGATGGAAAGAAATTTGATTCCTCCCGGGACAGAAACAAGCCCTTTAAGTT
TATGCTAGGCAAGCAGGAGGTGATCCGAGGCTGGGAAGAAGGGGTTGCCCAGATGAGTGTGGGTCAGAGA
GCCAAACTGACTATATCTCCAGATTATGCCTATGGTGCCACTGGGCACCCAGGCATCATCCCACCACATG
CCACTCTCGTCTTCGATGTGGAGCTTCTAAAACTGGAAAGTGCTGGTGGTAGTGCTGGTGGTAGTGCTGG
TGGTAGTGCTGGTGGTAGTGCTGGTGGTCCTCGAGCTCAAGCTTCGAATTCAGGATCAGGAGAGGGATCA
ACCAAGATGAGAAGAGTGGCTACTCTGGTGGACCTTGGAACCGGAGGATCAGAGCTCTGACTGCAGGGAT
CCACCGGATCTAGATAACTGATCATAATCAGCCATACCACATTTGTAGAGGTTTTACTTGCTTTAAAAAA
CCTCCCACACCTCCCCCTGAACCTGAAACATAAAATGAATGCAATTGTTGTTGTTAACTTGTTTATTGCA
GCTTATAATGGTTACAAATAAAGCAATAGCATCACAAATTTCACAAATAAAGCATTTTTTTCACTGCATT
CTAGTTGTGGTTTGTCCAAACTCATCAATGTATCTTAAGGCGTAAATTGTAAGCGTTAATATTTTGTTAA
AATTCGCGTTAAATTTTTGTTAAATCAGCTCATTTTTTAACCAATAGGCCGAAATCGGCAAAATCCCTTA
TAAATCAAAAGAATAGACCGAGATAGGGT
[37 nt withheld, positions 2270-2306]
AAAGAACGTGGACTCCAACGTCAAAGG
[49 nt withheld, positions 2334-2382]
T
[91 nt withheld, positions 2384-2474]
G
[124 nt withheld, positions 2476-2599]
CAGGTGGCACTTTTCGGGGAAATGTGCGCGGAACCCCTATTTGTTTATTTTTCTAAATACATTCAAATAT
GTATCCGCTCATGAGACAATAACCCTGATAAATGCTTCAATAATATTGAAAAAGGAAGAGTCCTGAGGCG
GAAAGAACCAGCTGTGGAATGTGTGTCAGTTAGGGTGTGGAAAGTCCCCAGGCTCCCCAGCAGGCAGAAG
TATGCAAAGCATGCATCTCAATTAGTCAGCAACCAGGTGTGGAAAGTCCCCAGGCTCCCCAGCAGGCAGA
AGTATGCAAAGCATGCATCTCAATTAGTCAGCAACCATAGTCCCGCCCCTAACTCCGCCCATCCCGCCCC
TAACTCCGCCCAGTTCCGCCCATTCTCCGCCCCATGGCTGACTAATTTTTTTTATTTATGCAGAGGCCGA
GGCCGCCTCGGCCTCTGAGCTATTCCAGAAGTAGTGAGGAGGCTTTTTTGGAGGCCTAGGCTTTTGCAAA
GATCGATCAAGAGACAGGATGAGGATCGTTTCGCATGATTGAACAAGATGGATTGCACGCAGGTTCTCCG
GCCGCTTGGGTGGAGAGGCTATTCGGCTATGACTGGGCACAACAGACAATCGGCTGCTCTGATGCCGCCG
TGTTCCGGCTGTCAGCGCAGGGGCGCCCGGTTCTTTTTGTCAAGACCGACCTGTCCGGTGCCCTGAATGA
ACTGCAAGACGAGGCAGCGCGGCTATCGTGGCTGGCCACGACGGGCGTTCCTTGCGCAGCTGTGCTCGAC
GTTGTCACTGAAGCGGGAAGGGACTGGCTGCTATTGGGCGAAGTGCCGGGGCAGGATCTCCTGTCATCTC
ACCTTGCTCCTGCCGAGAAAGTATCCATCATGGCTGATGCAATGCGGCGGCTGCATACGCTTGATCCGGC
TACCTGCCCATTCGACCACCAAGCGAAACATCGCATCGAGCGAGCACGTACTCGGATGGAAGCCGGTCTT
GTCGATCAGGATGATCTGGACGAAGAGCATCAGGGGCTCGCGCCAGCCGAACTGTTCGCCAGGCTCAAGG
CGAGCATGCCCGACGGCGAGGATCTCGTCGTGACCCATGGCGATGCCTGCTTGCCGAATATCATGGTGGA
AAATGGCCGCTTTTCTGGATTCATCGACTGTGGCCGGCTGGGTGTGGCGGACCGCTATCAGGACATAGCG
TTGGCTACCCGTGATATTGCTGAAGAGCTTGGCGGCGAATGGGCTGACCGCTTCCTCGTGCTTTACGGTA
TCGCCGCTCCCGATTCGCAGCGCATCGCCTTCTATCGCCTTCTTGACGAGTTCTTCTGAGCGGGACTCTG
GGGTTCGAAATGACCGACCAAGCGACGCCCAACCTGCCATCACGAGATTTCGATTCCACCGCCGCCTTCT
ATGAAAGGTTGGGCTTCGGAATCGTTTTCCGGGACGCCGGCTGGATGATCCTCCAGCGCGGGGATCTCAT
GCTGGAGTTCTTCGCCCACCCTAGGGGGAGGCTAACTGAAACACGGAAGGAGACAATACCGGAAGGAACC
CGCGCTATGACGGCAATAAAAAGACAGAATAAAACGCACGGTGTTGGGTCGTTTGTTCATAAACGCGGGG
TTCGGTCCCAGGGCTGGCACTCTGTCGATACCCCACCGAGACCCCATTGGGGCCAATACGCCCGCGTTTC
TTCCTTTTCCCCACCCCACCCCCCAAGTTCGGGTGAAGGCCCAGGGCTCGCAGCCAACGTCGGGGCGGCA
GGCCCTGCCATAGCCTCAGGTTACTCATATATACTTTAGATTGATTTAAAACTTCATTTTTAATTTAAAA
GGATCTAGGTGAAGATCCTTTTTGATAATCTCATGACCAAAATCCCTTAACGTGAGTTTTCGTTCCACTG
AGCGTCAGACCCCGTAGAAAAGATCAAAGGATCTTCTTGAGATCCTTTTTTTCTGCGCGTAATCTGCTGC
TTGCAAACAAAAAAACCACCGCTACCAGCGGTGGTTTGTTTGCCGGATCAAGAGCTACCAACTCTTTTTC
CGAAGGTAACTGGCTTCAGCAGAGCGCAGATACCAAATACTGTTCTTCTAGTGTAGCCGTAGTTAGGCCA
CCACTTCAAGAACTCTGTAGCACCGCCTACATACCTCGCTCTGCTAATCCTGTTACCAGTGGCTGCTGCC
AGTGGCGATAAGTCGTGTCTTACCGGGTTGGACTCAAGACGATAGTTACCGGATAAGGCGCAGCGGTCGG
GCTGAACGGGGGGTTCGTGCACACAGCCCAGCTTGGAGCGAACGACCTACACCGAACTGAGATACCTACA
GCGTGAGCTATGAGAAAGCGCCACGCTTCCCGAAGGGAGAAAGGCGGACAGGTATCCGGTAAGCGGCAGG
GTCGGAACAGGAGAGCGCACGAGGGAGCTTCCAGGGGGAAACGCCTGGTATCTTTATAGTCCTGTCGGGT
TTCGCCACCTCTGACTTGAGCGTCGATTTTTGTGATGCTCGTCAGGGGGGCGGAGCCTATGGAAAAACGC
CAGCAACGCGGCCTTTTTACGGTTCCTGGCCTTTTGCTGGCCTTTTGCTCACATGTTCTTTCCTGCGTTA
TCCCCTGATTCTGTGGATAACCGTATTACCGCCATGCATTAGTTATTAATAGTAATCAATTACGGGGTCA
TTAGTTCATAGCCCATATATGGAGTTCCG
