>Addgene plasmid #61512 | Tom20-mChF-AIP | depositor partial sequence | sequence record 100242 | Author's partial sequence
CGCTAGCGCTACCGGTGAATTCGCCACCATGGTGGGTCGGAACAGCGCCATCGCCGCGGGCGTGTGCGGT
GCCCTCTTCATAGGGTACTGCATCTACTTTGACCGCAAAAGACGAAGTGACCCCAACTTCGGATCCGGAG
CAAGTGGAATGGTGAGCAAGGGCGAGGAGGATAACATGGCCATCATCAAGGAGTTCATGCGCTTCAAGGT
GCACATGGAGGGCTCCGTGAACGGCCACGAGTTCGAGATCGAGGGCGAGGGCGAGGGCCGCCCCTACGAG
GGCACCCAGACCGCCAAGCTGAAGGTGACCAAGGGTGGCCCCCTGCCCTTCGCCTGGGACATCCTGTCCC
CTCAGTTCATGTACGGCTCCAAGGCCTACGTGAAGCACCCCGCCGACATCCCCGACTACTTGAAGCTGTC
CTTCCCCGAGGGCTTCAAGTGGGAGCGCGTGATGAACTTCGAGGACGGCGGCGTGGTGACCGTGACCCAG
GACTCCTCCCTGCAGGACGGCGAGTTCATCTACAAGGTGAAGCTGCGCGGCACCAACTTCCCCTCCGACG
GCCCCGTAATGCAGAAGAAGACCATGGGCTGGGAGGCCTCCTCCGAGCGGATGTACCCCGAGGACGGCGC
CCTGAAGGGCGAGATCAAGCAGAGGCTGAAGCTGAAGGACGGCGGCCACTACGACGCTGAGGTCAAGACC
ACCTACAAGGCCAAGAAGCCCGTGCAGCTGCCCGGCGCCTACAACGTCAACATCAAGTTGGACATCACCT
CCCACAACGAGGACTACACCATCGTGGAACAGTACGAACGCGCCGAGGGCCGCCACTCCACCGGCGGCAT
GGACGAACTGTACAAGAGTGCTGGTGGTGGAGTGCAGGTGGAAACCATCTCCCCAGGAGACGGGCGCACC
TTCCCCAAGCGCGGCCAGACCTGCGTGGTGCACTACACCGGGATGCTTGAAGATGGAAAGAAATTTGATT
CCTCCCGGGACAGAAACAAGCCCTTTAAGTTTATGCTAGGCAAGCAGGAGGTGATCCGAGGCTGGGAAGA
AGGGGTTGCCCAGATGAGTGTGGGTCAGAGAGCCAAACTGACTATATCTCCAGATTATGCCTATGGTGCC
ACTGGGCACCCAGGCATCATCCCACCACATGCCACTCTCGTCTTCGATGTGGAGCTTCTAAAACTGGAAA
GTGCTGGTGGTAGTGCTGGTGGTAGTGCTGGTGGTAGTGCTGGTGGTAGTGCTGGTGGTCCTCGAGCTCA
AGCTTCGAATTCAGGATCAGGAGAGGGATCAACCAAGATGAGAAGAGTGGCTACTCTGGTGGACCTTGGA
ACCGGAGGATCAGAGCTCTGACTGCAGGGATCC
