>Addgene plasmid #61512 | Tom20-mChF-AIP | addgene partial sequence | sequence record 101066 | CMV-F 5'-CGCAAATGGGCGGTAGGCGTG-3'
TCAGATCCGCTAGCGCTACCGGTGAATTCGCCACCATGGTGGGTCGGAACAGCGCCATCGCCGCGGGCGT
GTGCGGTGCCCTCTTCATAGGGTACTGCATCTACTTTGACCGCAAAAGACGAAGTGACCCCAACTTCGGA
TCCGGAGCAAGTGGAATGGTGAGCAAGGGCGAGGAGGATAACATGGCCATCATCAAGGAGTTCATGCGCT
TCAAGGTGCACATGGAGGGCTCCGTGAACGGCCACGAGTTCGAGATCGAGGGCGAGGGCGAGGGCCGCCC
CTACGAGGGCACCCAGACCGCCAAGCTGAAGGTGACCAAGGGTGGCCCCCTGCCCTTCGCCTGGGACATC
CTGTCCCCTCAGTTCATGTACGGCTCCAAGGCCTACGTGAAGCACCCCGCCGACATCCCCGACTACTTGA
AGCTGTCCTTCCCCGAGGGCTTCAAGTGGGAGCGCGTGATGAACTTCGAGGACGGCGGCGTGGTGACCGT
GACCCAGGACTCCTCCCTGCAGGACGGCGAGTTCATCTACAAGGTGAAGCTGCGCGGCACCAACTTCCCC
TCCGACGGCCCCGTAATGCAGAAGAAGACCATGGGCTGGGAGGCCTCCTCCGAGCGGATGTACCCCGAGG
ACGGCGCCCTGAAGGGCGAGATCAAGCAGAGGCTGAAGCTGAAGGACGGCGGCCACTACGACGCTGAGGT
CAAGACCACCTACAAGGCCAAGAAGCCCGTGCAGCTGCCCGGCGCCTACAACGTCAACATCAAGTTGGAC
ATCACCTCCCACAACGAGGACTACACCATCGTGGAACAGTACGAACGCGCCGAGGGCCGCCACTCCACCG
GCGGCATGGACGAACTGTACAAGAGTGCTGGTGGTGGAGTGCAGGTGGAAACCA
