>Addgene plasmid #61512 | Tom20-mChF-AIP | addgene partial sequence | sequence record 101067 | SV40pA-R 5'-GAAATTTGTGATGCTATTGC-3'
ACGGCGCCCTGAAGGGCGAGATCAAGCAGAGGCTGAAGCTGAAGGACGGCGGCCACTACGACGCTGAGGT
CAAGACCACCTACAAGGCCAAGAAGCCCGTGCAGCTGCCCGGCGCCTACAACGTCAACATCAAGTTGGAC
ATCACCTCCCACAACGAGGACTACACCATCGTGGAACAGTACGAACGCGCCGAGGGCCGCCACTCCACCG
GCGGCATGGACGAACTGTACAAGAGTGCTGGTGGTGGAGTGCAGGTGGAAACCATCTCCCCAGGAGACGG
GCGCACCTTCCCCAAGCGCGGCCAGACCTGCGTGGTGCACTACACCGGGATGCTTGAAGATGGAAAGAAA
TTTGATTCCTCCCGGGACAGAAACAAGCCCTTTAAGTTTATGCTAGGCAAGCAGGAGGTGATCCGAGGCT
GGGAAGAAGGGGTTGCCCAGATGAGTGTGGGTCAGAGAGCCAAACTGACTATATCTCCAGATTATGCCTA
TGGTGCCACTGGGCACCCAGGCATCATCCCACCACATGCCACTCTCGTCTTCGATGTGGAGCTTCTAAAA
CTGGAAAGTGCTGGTGGTAGTGCTGGTGGTAGTGCTGGTGGTAGTGCTGGTGGTAGTGCTGGTGGTCCTC
GAGCTCAAGCTTCGAATTCAGGATCAGGAGAGGGATCAACCAAGATGAGAAGAGTGGCTACTCTGGTGGA
CCTTGGAACCGGAGGATCAGAGCTCTGACTGCAGGGATCCACCGGATCTAGATAACTGATCATAATCAGC
CATACCACATTTGTAGAGGTTTTACTTGCTTTAAAAAACCTCCCACACCTCCCCCTGAACCTGAAACATA
AAATGAATG
