>Addgene plasmid #61512 | Tom20-mChF-AIP | addgene partial sequence | sequence record 101068 | mCherry-F 5'-ccccgtaatgcagaagaaga-3'
CGGCGCCCTGAAGGGCGAGATCAAGCAGAGGCTGAAGCTGAAGGACGGCGGCCACTACGACGCTGAGGTC
AAGACCACCTACAAGGCCAAGAAGCCCGTGCAGCTGCCCGGCGCCTACAACGTCAACATCAAGTTGGACA
TCACCTCCCACAACGAGGACTACACCATCGTGGAACAGTACGAACGCGCCGAGGGCCGCCACTCCACCGG
CGGCATGGACGAACTGTACAAGAGTGCTGGTGGTGGAGTGCAGGTGGAAACCATCTCCCCAGGAGACGGG
CGCACCTTCCCCAAGCGCGGCCAGACCTGCGTGGTGCACTACACCGGGATGCTTGAAGATGGAAAGAAAT
TTGATTCCTCCCGGGACAGAAACAAGCCCTTTAAGTTTATGCTAGGCAAGCAGGAGGTGATCCGAGGCTG
GGAAGAAGGGGTTGCCCAGATGAGTGTGGGTCAGAGAGCCAAACTGACTATATCTCCAGATTATGCCTAT
GGTGCCACTGGGCACCCAGGCATCATCCCACCACATGCCACTCTCGTCTTCGATGTGGAGCTTCTAAAAC
TGGAAAGTGCTGGTGGTAGTGCTGGTGGTAGTGCTGGTGGTAGTGCTGGTGGTAGTGCTGGTGGTCCTCG
AGCTCAAGCTTCGAATTCAGGATCAGGAGAGGGATCAACCAAGATGAGAAGAGTGGCTACTCTGGTGGAC
CTTGGAACCGGAGGATCAGAGCTCTGACTGCAGGGATCCACCGGATCTAGATAACTGATCATAATCAGCC
ATACCACA
